>Addgene plasmid #115091 | GSO1 L3_pECIA2 | addgene full sequence | sequence record 298795 | Addgene NGS Result
GTAAAACGACGGCCAGTGAATTAATTCGTTGCAGGACAGGATGTGGTGCCCGATGTGACTAGCTCTTTGC
TGCAGGCCGTCCTATCCTCTGGTTCCGATAAGAGACCCAGAACTCCGGCCCCCCACCGCCCACCGCCACC
CCCATACATATGTGGTACGCAAGTAAGAGTGCCTGCGCATGCCCCATGTGCCCCACCAAGAGCTTTGCAT
CCCATACAAGTCCCCAAAGTGGAGAACCGAACCAATTCTTCGCGGGCAGAACAAAAGCTTCTGCACACGT
CTCCACTCGAATTTGGAGCCGGCCGGCGTGTGCAAAAGAGGTGAATCGAACGAAAGACCCGTGTGTAAAG
CCGCGTTTCCAAAATGTATAAAACCGAGAGCATCTGGCCAATGTGCATCAGTTGTGGTCAGCAGCAAAAT
CAAGTGAATCATCTCAGTGCAACTAAAGGGGGGATCCGATCTCAATATGAAGTTATGCATATTACTGGCC
GTCGTGGCCTTTGTTGGCCTCTCGCTCGGGCAACCGGGTATCATCAACAACGATCTTCAGACTCTTCTCG
AGGTGAAGAAATCTTTGGTCACGAATCCACAAGAAGACGATCCTCTCCGACAATGGAACTCTGATAACAT
CAACTACTGTTCTTGGACCGGAGTCACATGCGACAATACCGGTTTATTTCGTGTAATTGCTCTAAACCTT
ACCGGTTTAGGATTAACCGGTTCAATTTCACCTTGGTTTGGCCGGTTTGACAACCTAATCCACCTTGATC
TATCTTCCAACAATCTAGTTGGTCCCATCCCAACTGCTCTCTCCAACCTTACTTCCTTGGAGTCTCTGTT
TCTCTTTTCTAACCAACTCACCGGCGAGATTCCGAGCCAGCTCGGCTCCCTCGTTAATATCCGGTCGCTA
AGGATCGGAGACAATGAGCTTGTTGGAGATATCCCGGAGACGTTAGGGAACTTGGTGAATCTCCAGATGC
TTGCTCTGGCTTCTTGTAGACTCACCGGTCCTATACCGAGTCAGCTCGGTCGTCTCGTCCGAGTTCAGTC
GTTGATATTGCAAGATAACTATCTCGAAGGACCGATTCCGGCTGAGTTAGGAAACTGCTCTGATCTCACT
GTGTTCACTGCGGCGGAGAACATGCTCAACGGGACGATACCGGCGGAGCTTGGACGCCTTGAAAACCTCG
AAATACTCAACCTGGCGAACAACAGTCTCACCGGAGAGATACCGAGTCAATTAGGTGAAATGAGCCAACT
CCAGTATCTTAGCTTGATGGCAAATCAACTTCAAGGTCTTATCCCCAAGAGTTTGGCTGATCTGGGAAAT
CTTCAAACTCTTGATTTATCGGCGAATAATCTTACCGGAGAGATACCTGAAGAATTCTGGAACATGAGTC
AGCTTCTTGATTTGGTTCTAGCAAACAATCATCTCTCTGGTTCATTACCAAAGAGCATTTGTTCTAACAA
CACAAACTTGGAGCAACTGGTTTTGTCTGGAACTCAGCTTTCTGGTGAAATCCCTGTGGAATTAAGCAAA
TGTCAATCGCTTAAGCAGCTTGATTTGTCGAACAATTCTCTCGCTGGCTCGATCCCTGAAGCATTGTTTG
AGCTAGTCGAACTCACAGATCTTTATCTCCACAATAATACCTTGGAGGGTACGTTATCTCCTTCGATATC
AAACCTCACTAATCTACAGTGGCTTGTGTTGTATCACAATAACTTGGAAGGCAAGTTACCGAAGGAGATC
AGCGCACTCAGAAAATTAGAGGTTCTGTTTCTGTATGAGAATCGTTTCTCAGGGGAAATCCCACAGGAGA
TTGGAAACTGCACAAGCTTGAAGATGATTGATATGTTCGGGAATCATTTCGAAGGAGAGATACCTCCTTC
AATAGGAAGATTAAAAGAGCTTAACTTGCTTCACTTGAGACAGAACGAGCTTGTGGGTGGACTTCCCGCC
AGTTTAGGTAACTGTCATCAACTGAACATCTTGGATTTGGCGGATAATCAGCTCTCGGGATCAATTCCTT
CATCCTTCGGGTTCTTAAAGGGCTTGGAACAGTTGATGCTTTACAACAATTCTCTTCAAGGAAATCTTCC
TGATTCACTTATCAGTCTGAGGAACCTCACCAGAATCAATCTCTCTCACAACAGGCTCAATGGTACGATT
CATCCATTATGTGGTTCGAGCTCATATCTCTCATTCGATGTCACCAACAACGGGTTTGAAGATGAAATCC
CCCTGGAGCTAGGAAACTCTCAAAATCTTGATCGTCTCAGGTTAGGCAAGAATCAATTGACAGGAAAAAT
CCCTTGGACGTTGGGGAAAATCCGCGAGCTGTCCTTGTTAGATATGTCAAGCAACGCTCTCACAGGAACC
ATTCCGCTACAGCTCGTCTTGTGCAAGAAACTGACACACATCGATCTCAATAACAATTTTCTATCAGGTC
CTATACCTCCATGGCTTGGAAAACTTTCACAGTTAGGAGAGCTCAAGCTTTCTTCGAATCAGTTTGTTGA
GTCTTTACCTACTGAACTGTTCAACTGTACAAAGCTGCTTGTGTTGTCTCTTGATGGAAATTCGCTTAAT
GGGTCGATTCCACAAGAGATTGGTAACTTGGGAGCTCTCAATGTCCTTAACCTTGATAAGAACCAGTTTT
CAGGTTCACTTCCTCAAGCTATGGGAAAGCTCAGCAAGCTGTATGAGCTTCGGTTATCAAGAAACAGCTT
AACAGGAGAAATCCCAGTTGAGATTGGACAGCTTCAGGATCTTCAAAGTGCTTTAGACCTCAGCTACAAT
AACTTCACTGGAGATATACCTTCGACAATTGGGACATTATCAAAGCTGGAAACACTTGATCTTTCTCACA
ATCAGCTTACAGGGGAAGTTCCTGGCTCGGTTGGGGATATGAAGAGTTTGGGATATCTCAATGTTTCTTT
CAATAACCTCGGAGGGAAGCTCAAGAAACAGTTCTCAAGATGGCCAGCTGATTCCTTTTTAGGCAACACA
GGTCTTTGTGGAAGCCCACTAAGTCGCTGCAACAGAGTTAGAAGTAATAACAAGCAACAAGGTCTTAGTC
TGGAGGTGCTGTTCCAGGGACCAGGGAGCGACAAAACTCACACATGCCCACCGTGCCCAGCACCTGAACT
CCTGGGGGGACCGTCAGTCTTCCTCTTCCCCCCAAAACCCAAGGACACCCTCATGATCTCCCGGACCCCT
GAGGTCACATGCGTGGTGGTGGACGTGAGCCACGAAGACCCTGAGGTCAAGTTCAACTGGTACGTGGACG
GCGTGGAGGTGCATAATGCCAAGACAAAGCCGCGGGAGGAGCAGTACAACAGCACGTACCGTGTGGTCAG
CGTCCTCACCGTCCTGCACCAGGACTGGCTGAATGGCAAGGAGTACAAGTGCAAGGTCTCCAACAAAGCC
CTCCCAGCCCCCATCGAGAAAACCATCTCCAAAGCCAAAGGGCAGCCCCGAGAACCACAGGTGTACACCC
TGCCCCCATCCCGGGAGGAGATGACCAAGAACCAGGTCAGCCTGACCTGCCTGGTCAAAGGCTTCTATCC
CAGCGACATCGCCGTGGAGTGGGAGAGCAATGGGCAGCCGGAGAACAACTACAAGACCACGCCTCCCGTG
CTGGACTCCGACGGCTCCTTCTTCCTCTACAGCAAGCTCACCGTGGACAAGAGCAGGTGGCAGCAGGGGA
ACGTCTTCTCATGCTCCGTGATGCATGAGGGTCTGCACAACCACTACACGCAGAAGAGCCTCTCCCTGTC
TCCGGGTAAATCTAGAGGGCCCTTCGAAGGTAAGCCTATCCCTAACCCTCTCCTCGGTCTCGATTCTACG
CGTACCGGTCATCATCACCATCACCATTGAGTTTAAACCCGCTGATCAGCCTCGACTGTGCCTTCTAAGG
CCTGAGCTCGCTGATCAGCCTCGATCGAGGATCCAGACATGATAAGATACATTGATGAGTTTGGACAAAC
CACAACTAGAATGCAGTGAAAAAAATGCTTTATTTGTGAAATTTGTGATGCTATTGCTTTATTTGTAACC
ATTATAAGCTGCAATAAACAAGTTAACAACAACAATTGCATTCATTTTATGTTTCAGGTTCAGGGGGAGG
TGTGGGAGGTTTTTTAAAGCAAGTAAAACCTCTACAAATGTGGTATGGCTGATTATGATCAGTCGACCTG
CAGGCATGCAAGCTTGGCGTAATCATGGTCATAGCTGTTTCCTGTGTGAAATTGTTATCCGCTCACAATT
CCACACAACATACGAGCCGGAAGCATAAAGTGTAAAGCCTGGGGTGCCTAATGAGTGAGCTAACTCACAT
TAATTGCGTTGCGCTCACTGCCCGCTTTCCAGTCGGGAAACCTGTCGTGCCAGCTGCATTAATGAATCGG
CCAACGCGCGGGGAGAGGCGGTTTGCGTATTGGGCGCTCTTCCGCTTCCTCGCTCACTGACTCGCTGCGC
TCGGTCGTTCGGCTGCGGCGAGCGGTATCAGCTCACTCAAAGGCGGTAATACGGTTATCCACAGAATCAG
GGGATAACGCAGGAAAGAACATGTGAGCAAAAGGCCAGCAAAAGGCCAGGAACCGTAAAAAGGCCGCGTT
GCTGGCGTTTTTCCATAGGCTCCGCCCCCCTGACGAGCATCACAAAAATCGACGCTCAAGTCAGAGGTGG
CGAAACCCGACAGGACTATAAAGATACCAGGCGTTTCCCCCTGGAAGCTCCCTCGTGCGCTCTCCTGTTC
CGACCCTGCCGCTTACCGGATACCTGTCCGCCTTTCTCCCTTCGGGAAGCGTGGCGCTTTCTCATAGCTC
ACGCTGTAGGTATCTCAGTTCGGTGTAGGTCGTTCGCTCCAAGCTGGGCTGTGTGCACGAACCCCCCGTT
CAGCCCGACCGCTGCGCCTTATCCGGTAACTATCGTCTTGAGTCCAACCCGGTAAGACACGACTTATCGC
CACTGGCAGCAGCCACTGGTAACAGGATTAGCAGAGCGAGGTATGTAGGCGGTGCTACAGAGTTCTTGAA
GTGGTGGCCTAACTACGGCTACACTAGAAGAACAGTATTTGGTATCTGCGCTCTGCTGAAGCCAGTTACC
TTCGGAAAAAGAGTTGGTAGCTCTTGATCCGGCAAACAAACCACCGCTGGTAGCGGTGGTTTTTTTGTTT
GCAAGCAGCAGATTACGCGCAGAAAAAAAGGATCTCAAGAAGATCCTTTGATCTTTTCTACGGGGTCTGA
CGCTCAGTGGAACGAAAACTCACGTTAAGGGATTTTGGTCATGAGATTATCAAAAAGGATCTTCACCTAG
ATCCTTTTAAATTAAAAATGAAGTTTTAAATCAATCTAAAGTATATATGAGTAAACTTGGTCTGACAGTT
ACCAATGCTTAATCAGTGAGGCACCTATCTCAGCGATCTGTCTATTTCGTTCATCCATAGTTGCCTGACT
CCCCGTCGTGTAGATAACTACGATACGGGAGGGCTTACCATCTGGCCCCAGTGCTGCAATGATACCGCGA
GACCCACGCTCACCGGCTCCAGATTTATCAGCAATAAACCAGCCAGCCGGAAGGGCCGAGCGCAGAAGTG
GTCCTGCAACTTTATCCGCCTCCATCCAGTCTATTAATTGTTGCCGGGAAGCTAGAGTAAGTAGTTCGCC
AGTTAATAGTTTGCGCAACGTTGTTGCCATTGCTACAGGCATCGTGGTGTCACGCTCGTCGTTTGGTATG
GCTTCATTCAGCTCCGGTTCCCAACGATCAAGGCGAGTTACATGATCCCCCATGTTGTGCAAAAAAGCGG
TTAGCTCCTTCGGTCCTCCGATCGTTGTCAGAAGTAAGTTGGCCGCAGTGTTATCACTCATGGTTATGGC
AGCACTGCATAATTCTCTTACTGTCATGCCATCCGTAAGATGCTTTTCTGTGACTGGTGAGTACTCAACC
AAGTCATTCTGAGAATAGTGTATGCGGCGACCGAGTTGCTCTTGCCCGGCGTCAATACGGGATAATACCG
CGCCACATAGCAGAACTTTAAAAGTGCTCATCATTGGAAAACGTTCTTCGGGGCGAAAACTCTCAAGGAT
CTTACCGCTGTTGAGATCCAGTTCGATGTAACCCACTCGTGCACCCAACTGATCTTCAGCATCTTTTACT
TTCACCAGCGTTTCTGGGTGAGCAAAAACAGGAAGGCAAAATGCCGCAAAAAAGGGAATAAGGGCGACAC
GGAAATGTTGAATACTCATACTCTTCCTTTTTCAATATTATTGAAGCATTTATCAGGGTTATTGTCTCAT
GAGCGGATACATATTTGAATGTATTTAGAAAAATAAACAAATAGGGGTTCCGCGCACATTTCCCCGAAAA
GTGCCACCTGACGTCTAAGAAACCATTATTATCATGACATTAACCTATAAAAATAGGCGTATCACGAGGC
CCTTTCGTCTCGCGCGTTTCGGTGATGACGGTGAAAACCTCTGACACATGCAGCTCCCGGAGACGGTCAC
AGCTTGTCTGTAAGCGGATGCCGGGAGCAGACAAGCCCGTCAGGGCGCGTCAGCGGGTGTTGGCGGGTGT
CGGGGCTGGCTTAACTATGCGGCATCAGAGCAGATTGTACTGAGAGTGCACCATATGCGGTGTGAAATAC
CGCACAGATGCGTAAGGAGAAAATACCGCATCAGGCGCCATTCGCCATTCAGGCTGCGCAACTGTTGGGA
AGGGCGATCGGTGCGGGCCTCTTCGCTATTACGCCAGCTGGCGAAAGGGGGATGTGCTGCAAGGCGATTA
AGTTGGGTAACGCCAGGGTTTTCCCAGTCACGACGTT
Features (pLannotate 1.2.2; 17 found; start..end, strand, type, name):
     23..449     +  promoter       MT promoter: Drosophila metallothionein promoter
    479..3079    +  CDS            GSO1 (fragment): GSO1_ARATH - Also known as SGN3 From Arabidopsis thaliana (Mouse-ear cress).
   3110..3790    +  CDS            IGHG1 (fragment): IGHG1_HUMAN - Experimental evidence at protein level: Swiss-Prot protein existence level 1. Constant region of immunoglobulin heavy chains. Immunoglobulins, also known as antibodies, are membrane-bound or secreted glycoproteins produced by B lymphocytes. In the recognition phase of humoral immunity, the membrane-bound immunoglobulins serve as receptors which, upon binding of a specific antigen, trigger the clonal expansion and differentiation of B lymphocytes into immunoglobulins- secreting plasma cells. Secreted immunoglobulins mediate the effector phase of humoral immunity, which results in
   3809..3850    +  CDS            V5 tag: epitope tag from simian virus 5
   3950..4084    -  polyA_signal   SV40 poly(A) signal: SV40 polyadenylation signal
   4107..4191    -  CDS            large T antigen (fragment): large T antigen from SV40 (simian virus 40)
   4191..4215    +  misc_feature   MCS (fragment): pUC18/19 multiple cloning site
   4252..4268    -  protein_bind   lac operator: The lac repressor binds to the lac operator to inhibit transcription in E. coli. This inhibition can be relieved by adding lactose or isopropyl-β-D-thiogalactopyranoside (IPTG). lac repressor encoded by lacI
   4276..4306    -  promoter       lac promoter: promoter for the E. coli lac operon
   4321..4342    -  protein_bind   CAP binding site: CAP binding activates transcription in the presence of cAMP. E. coli catabolite activator protein
   4355..4447    -  CDS            lacI (fragment): lac repressor; lacI; The lac repressor binds to the lac operator to inhibit transcription in E. coli. This inhibition can be relieved by adding lactose or isopropyl-β-D-thiogalactopyranoside (IPTG).
   4630..5218    -  rep_origin     ori: high-copy-number ColE1/pMB1/pBR322/pUC origin of replication
   5389..6249    -  CDS            AmpR: β-lactamase; bla; confers resistance to ampicillin, carbenicillin, and related antibiotics
   6250..6354    -  promoter       AmpR promoter: bla
   6449..6484    +  CDS            rop (fragment): Rop protein, which maintains plasmids at low copy number; rop
   6586..6685    +  misc_feature   bom (fragment): basis of mobility region from pBR322
   6691..21      -  CDS            lacZα (fragment) (across the origin): LacZα fragment of β-galactosidase; lacZ fragment
