[The description below was written by a language model from this plasmid's Addgene catalogue record and pLannotate feature annotations shown in this document.]
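Description:
GSO1 L3_pECIA2 is an insect-cell expression plasmid built on the pECIA2 backbone, designed for secreted production of a recombinant plant receptor ectodomain in Drosophila cell culture. It is maintained in E. coli as a high-copy plasmid through a ColE1/pUC-type origin and selected with ampicillin via the β-lactamase gene. The remaining bacterial elements picked up by annotation (lac promoter/operator, and fragments of lacZα, lacI, rop and bom) are remnants of the cloning vector lineage rather than functional parts of the payload.

The expression cassette is driven by the Drosophila metallothionein promoter, which is switched on by adding copper sulfate to the culture. Downstream lies the extracellular domain of the Arabidopsis thaliana leucine-rich repeat receptor kinase GSO1 (AT4G20140, also called GASSHO1 or SGN3), inserted by ligation-independent cloning. It is fused at its C terminus to a human IgG1 Fc region, followed by a V5 epitope and a hexahistidine tag, and the transcript is terminated by an SV40 polyadenylation signal. The hexahistidine tag is stated in the catalogue entry but was not called as a separate feature in the annotation, and no secretion signal is annotated either, although the depositor describes the product as secreted.

The plasmid is the "bait" member of a bait/prey pair and is meant to be used with the matching prey vector, GSO1 L3_pECIA14. It comes from a study mapping an extracellular interaction network among Arabidopsis LRR receptor kinases. The Fc moiety provides a handle for capturing the secreted ectodomain, while the V5 and His tags allow detection and purification.
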