Addgene plasmid #115091: GSO1 L3_pECIA2
Purpose: Bait vector GSO1 L3_pECIA2 should be used with prey vector GSO1 L3_pECIA14.
Depositing lab: Youssef Belkhadir. Depositing organization: Gregor Mendel Institute of Molecular Plant Biology. Publication: An extracellular network of Arabidopsis leucine-rich repeat receptor kinases. Smakowska-Luzan E, Mott GA, Parys K, Stegmann M, Howton TC, Layeghifard M, Neuhold J, Lehner A, Kong J, Grunwald K, Weinberger N, Satbhai SB, Mayer D, Busch W, Madalinski M, Stolt-Bergner P, Provart NJ, Mukhtar MS, Zipfel C, Desveaux D, Guttman DS, Belkhadir Y. Nature. 2018 Jan 18;553(7688):342-346. doi: 10.1038/nature25184. Epub 2018 Jan 10. PubMed 29320478.
Backbone
  Vector backbone: pECIA2
  Backbone manufacturer: Chris Garcia (Addgene plasmid # 47032)
  Vector type: Insect Expression
Growth in bacteria
  Bacterial resistance: Ampicillin, 100 μg/mL
  Growth temperature: 37°C
  Growth strain: DH5alpha
  Copy number: High Copy
Gene/Insert
  Gene/Insert name: AT4G20140
  Species: A. thaliana (mustard weed)
  Entrez Gene: GSO1 (a.k.a. AT4G20140, F1C12.60, F1C12_60, GASSHO1)
  Promoter: Metallothionein (Copper-Inducible)
  Tag / fusion protein: Fc, V5 and hexahistidine tags (C terminal on backbone)
  Cloning method: Ligation Independent Cloning
Terms and licenses: Academic/Nonprofit Terms; Industry Terms: Not Available to Industry
Depositor comments: Plasmid for secreted expression in Drosophila cell culture by induction via CuSO4. Insert is an extracellular domain of indicated LRR-RK, C-terminally tagged with Fc, V5 and hexahistidine tags. Insert Protein Sequence: QPGIINNDLQTLLEVKKSLVTNPQEDDPLRQWNSDNINYCSWTGVTCDNTGLFRVIALNLTGLGLTGSISPWFGRFDNLIHLDLSSNNLVGPIPTALSNLTSLESLFLFSNQLTGEIPSQLGSLVNIRSLRIGDNELVGDIPETLGNLVNLQMLALASCRLTGPIPSQLGRLVRVQSLILQDNYLEGPIPAELGNCSDLTVFTAAENMLNGTIPAELGRLENLEILNLANNSLTGEIPSQLGEMSQLQYLSLMANQLQGLIPKSLADLGNLQTLDLSANNLTGEIPEEFWNMSQLLDLVLANNHLSGSLPKSICSNNTNLEQLVLSGTQLSGEIPVELSKCQSLKQLDLSNNSLAGSIPEALFELVELTDLYLHNNTLEGTLSPSISNLTNLQWLVLYHNNLEGKLPKEISALRKLEVLFLYENRFSGEIPQEIGNCTSLKMIDMFGNHFEGEIPPSIGRLKELNLLHLRQNELVGGLPASLGNCHQLNILDLADNQLSGSIPSSFGFLKGLEQLMLYNNSLQGNLPDSLISLRNLTRINLSHNRLNGTIHPLCGSSSYLSFDVTNNGFEDEIPLELGNSQNLDRLRLGKNQLTGKIPWTLGKIRELSLLDMSSNALTGTIPLQLVLCKKLTHIDLNNNFLSGPIPPWLGKLSQLGELKLSSNQFVESLPTELFNCTKLLVLSLDGNSLNGSIPQEIGNLGALNVLNLDKNQFSGSLPQAMGKLSKLYELRLSRNSLTGEIPVEIGQLQDLQSALDLSYNNFTGDIPSTIGTLSKLETLDLSHNQLTGEVPGSVGDMKSLGYLNVSFNNLGGKLKKQFSRWPADSFLGNTGLCGSPLSRCNRVRSNNKQQGLS
How to cite: GSO1 L3_pECIA2 was a gift from Youssef Belkhadir (Addgene plasmid # 115091 ; http://n2t.net/addgene:115091 ; RRID:Addgene_115091)
